>Addgene plasmid #25872 | pcDNA3.1 EYFP H148Q/I152L | addgene full sequence | sequence record 234036 | Addgene NGS Result
GACATTGATTATTGACTAGTTATTAATAGTAATCAATTACGGGGTCATTAGTTCATAGCCCATATATGGA
GTTCCGCGTTACATAACTTACGGTAAATGGCCCGCCTGGCTGACCGCCCAACGACCCCCGCCCATTGACG
TCAATAATGACGTATGTTCCCATAGTAACGCCAATAGGGACTTTCCATTGACGTCAATGGGTGGAGTATT
TACGGTAAACTGCCCACTTGGCAGTACATCAAGTGTATCATATGCCAAGTACGCCCCCTATTGACGTCAA
TGACGGTAAATGGCCCGCCTGGCATTATGCCCAGTACATGACCTTATGGGACTTTCCTACTTGGCAGTAC
ATCTACGTATTAGTCATCGCTATTACCATGGTGATGCGGTTTTGGCAGTACATCAATGGGCGTGGATAGC
GGTTTGACTCACGGGGATTTCCAAGTCTCCACCCCATTGACGTCAATGGGAGTTTGTTTTGGCACCAAAA
TCAACGGGACTTTCCAAAATGTCGTAACAACTCCGCCCCATTGACGCAAATGGGCGGTAGGCGTGTACGG
TGGGAGGTCTATATAAGCAGAGCTCTCTGGCTAACTAGAGAACCCACTGCTTACTGGCTTATCGAAATTA
ATACGACTCACTATAGGGAGACCCAAGCTGGCTAGCGTTTAAACTTAAGCTTGCATGCCTGCAGGTCGAC
TCTAGAGGATCCCCGGGTACCGGTCGCCACCATGGTGAGCAAGGGCGAGGAGCTGTTCACCGGGGTGGTG
CCCATCCTGGTCGAGCTGGACGGCGACGTAAACGGCCACAAGTTCAGCGTGTCCGGCGAGGGCGAGGGCG
ATGCCACCTACGGCAAGCTGACCCTGAAGTTCATCTGCACCACCGGCAAGCTGCCCGTGCCCTGGCCCAC
CCTCGTGACCACCTTCGGCTACGGCCTGCAGTGCTTCGCCCGCTACCCCGACCACATGAAGCAGCACGAC
TTCTTCAAGTCCGCCATGCCCGAAGGCTACGTCCAGGAGCGCACCATCTTCTTCAAGGACGACGGCAACT
ACAAGACCCGCGCCGAGGTGAAGTTCGAGGGCGACACCCTGGTGAACCGCATCGAGCTGAAGGGCATCGA
CTTCAAGGAGGACGGCAACATCCTGGGGCACAAGCTGGAGTACAACTACAACAGCCAGAACGTCTATCTG
ATGGCCGACAAGCAGAAGAACGGCATCAAGGTGAACTTCAAGATCCGCCACAACATCGAGGACGGCAGCG
TGCAGCTCGCCGACCACTACCAGCAGAACACCCCCATCGGCGACGGCCCCGTGCTGCTGCCCGACAACCA
CTACCTGAGCTACCAGTCCGCCCTGAGCAAAGACCCCAACGAGAAGCGCGATCACATGGTCCTGCTGGAG
TTCGTGACCGCCGCCGGGATCACTCTCGGCATGGACGAGCTGTACAAGTAAAGCGGCCGCGACTCTAGAA
TTCTGCAGATATCCAGCACAGTGGCGGCCGCTCGAGTCTAGAGGGCCCGTTTAAACCCGCTGATCAGCCT
CGACTGTGCCTTCTAGTTGCCAGCCATCTGTTGTTTGCCCCTCCCCCGTGCCTTCCTTGACCCTGGAAGG
TGCCACTCCCACTGTCCTTTCCTAATAAAATGAGGAAATTGCATCGCATTGTCTGAGTAGGTGTCATTCT
ATTCTGGGGGGTGGGGTGGGGCAGGACAGCAAGGGGGAGGATTGGGAAGACAATAGCAGGCATGCTGGGG
ATGCGGTGGGCTCTATGGCTTCTGAGGCGGAAAGAACCAGCTGGGGCTCTAGGGGGTATCCCC
[124 nt withheld, positions 1814-1937]
C
[91 nt withheld, positions 1939-2029]
A
[49 nt withheld, positions 2031-2079]
CCTTTGACGTTGGAGTCCACGTTCTTT
[37 nt withheld, positions 2107-2143]
ACCCTATCTCGGTCTATTCTTTTGATTTATAAGGGATTTTGCCGATTTCGGCCTATTGGTTAAAAAATGA
GCTGATTTAACAAAAATTTAACGCGAATTAATTCTGTGGAATGTGTGTCAGTTAGGGTGTGGAAAGTCCC
CAGGCTCCCCAGCAGGCAGAAGTATGCAAAGCATGCATCTCAATTAGTCAGCAACCAGGTGTGGAAAGTC
CCCAGGCTCCCCAGCAGGCAGAAGTATGCAAAGCATGCATCTCAATTAGTCAGCAACCATAGTCCCGCCC
CTAACTCCGCCCATCCCGCCCCTAACTCCGCCCAGTTCCGCCCATTCTCCGCCCCATGGCTGACTAATTT
TTTTTATTTATGCAGAGGCCGAGGCCGCCTCTGCCTCTGAGCTATTCCAGAAGTAGTGAGGAGGCTTTTT
TGGAGGCCTAGGCTTTTGCAAAAAGCTCCCGGGAGCTTGTATATCCATTTTCGGATCTGATCAAGAGACA
GGATGAGGATCGTTTCGCATGATTGAACAAGATGGATTGCACGCAGGTTCTCCGGCCGCTTGGGTGGAGA
GGCTATTCGGCTATGACTGGGCACAACAGACAATCGGCTGCTCTGATGCCGCCGTGTTCCGGCTGTCAGC
GCAGGGGCGCCCGGTTCTTTTTGTCAAGACCGACCTGTCCGGTGCCCTGAATGAACTGCAGGACGAGGCA
GCGCGGCTATCGTGGCTGGCCACGACGGGCGTTCCTTGCGCAGCTGTGCTCGACGTTGTCACTGAAGCGG
GAAGGGACTGGCTGCTATTGGGCGAAGTGCCGGGGCAGGATCTCCTGTCATCTCACCTTGCTCCTGCCGA
GAAAGTATCCATCATGGCTGATGCAATGCGGCGGCTGCATACGCTTGATCCGGCTACCTGCCCATTCGAC
CACCAAGCGAAACATCGCATCGAGCGAGCACGTACTCGGATGGAAGCCGGTCTTGTCGATCAGGATGATC
TGGACGAAGAGCATCAGGGGCTCGCGCCAGCCGAACTGTTCGCCAGGCTCAAGGCGCGCATGCCCGACGG
CGAGGATCTCGTCGTGACCCATGGCGATGCCTGCTTGCCGAATATCATGGTGGAAAATGGCCGCTTTTCT
GGATTCATCGACTGTGGCCGGCTGGGTGTGGCGGACCGCTATCAGGACATAGCGTTGGCTACCCGTGATA
TTGCTGAAGAGCTTGGCGGCGAATGGGCTGACCGCTTCCTCGTGCTTTACGGTATCGCCGCTCCCGATTC
GCAGCGCATCGCCTTCTATCGCCTTCTTGACGAGTTCTTCTGAGCGGGACTCTGGGGTTCGAAATGACCG
ACCAAGCGACGCCCAACCTGCCATCACGAGATTTCGATTCCACCGCCGCCTTCTATGAAAGGTTGGGCTT
CGGAATCGTTTTCCGGGACGCCGGCTGGATGATCCTCCAGCGCGGGGATCTCATGCTGGAGTTCTTCGCC
CACCCCAACTTGTTTATTGCAGCTTATAATGGTTACAAATAAAGCAATAGCATCACAAATTTCACAAATA
AAGCATTTTTTTCACTGCATTCTAGTTGTGGTTTGTCCAAACTCATCAATGTATCTTATCATGTCTGTAT
ACCGTCGACCTCTAGCTAGAGCTTGGCGTAATCATGGTCATAGCTGTTTCCTGTGTGAAATTGTTATCCG
CTCACAATTCCACACAACATACGAGCCGGAAGCATAAAGTGTAAAGCCTGGGGTGCCTAATGAGTGAGCT
AACTCACATTAATTGCGTTGCGCTCACTGCCCGCTTTCCAGTCGGGAAACCTGTCGTGCCAGCTGCATTA
ATGAATCGGCCAACGCGCGGGGAGAGGCGGTTTGCGTATTGGGCGCTCTTCCGCTTCCTCGCTCACTGAC
TCGCTGCGCTCGGTCGTTCGGCTGCGGCGAGCGGTATCAGCTCACTCAAAGGCGGTAATACGGTTATCCA
CAGAATCAGGGGATAACGCAGGAAAGAACATGTGAGCAAAAGGCCAGCAAAAGGCCAGGAACCGTAAAAA
GGCCGCGTTGCTGGCGTTTTTCCATAGGCTCCGCCCCCCTGACGAGCATCACAAAAATCGACGCTCAAGT
CAGAGGTGGCGAAACCCGACAGGACTATAAAGATACCAGGCGTTTCCCCCTGGAAGCTCCCTCGTGCGCT
CTCCTGTTCCGACCCTGCCGCTTACCGGATACCTGTCCGCCTTTCTCCCTTCGGGAAGCGTGGCGCTTTC
TCATAGCTCACGCTGTAGGTATCTCAGTTCGGTGTAGGTCGTTCGCTCCAAGCTGGGCTGTGTGCACGAA
CCCCCCGTTCAGCCCGACCGCTGCGCCTTATCCGGTAACTATCGTCTTGAGTCCAACCCGGTAAGACACG
ACTTATCGCCACTGGCAGCAGCCACTGGTAACAGGATTAGCAGAGCGAGGTATGTAGGCGGTGCTACAGA
GTTCTTGAAGTGGTGGCCTAACTACGGCTACACTAGAAGAACAGTATTTGGTATCTGCGCTCTGCTGAAG
CCAGTTACCTTCGGAAAAAGAGTTGGTAGCTCTTGATCCGGCAAACAAACCACCGCTGGTAGCGGTGGTT
TTTTTGTTTGCAAGCAGCAGATTACGCGCAGAAAAAAAGGATCTCAAGAAGATCCTTTGATCTTTTCTAC
GGGGTCTGACGCTCAGTGGAACGAAAACTCACGTTAAGGGATTTTGGTCATGAGATTATCAAAAAGGATC
TTCACCTAGATCCTTTTAAATTAAAAATGAAGTTTTAAATCAATCTAAAGTATATATGAGTAAACTTGGT
CTGACAGTTACCAATGCTTAATCAGTGAGGCACCTATCTCAGCGATCTGTCTATTTCGTTCATCCATAGT
TGCCTGACTCCCCGTCGTGTAGATAACTACGATACGGGAGGGCTTACCATCTGGCCCCAGTGCTGCAATG
ATACCGCGAGACCCACGCTCACCGGCTCCAGATTTATCAGCAATAAACCAGCCAGCCGGAAGGGCCGAGC
GCAGAAGTGGTCCTGCAACTTTATCCGCCTCCATCCAGTCTATTAATTGTTGCCGGGAAGCTAGAGTAAG
TAGTTCGCCAGTTAATAGTTTGCGCAACGTTGTTGCCATTGCTACAGGCATCGTGGTGTCACGCTCGTCG
TTTGGTATGGCTTCATTCAGCTCCGGTTCCCAACGATCAAGGCGAGTTACATGATCCCCCATGTTGTGCA
AAAAAGCGGTTAGCTCCTTCGGTCCTCCGATCGTTGTCAGAAGTAAGTTGGCCGCAGTGTTATCACTCAT
GGTTATGGCAGCACTGCATAATTCTCTTACTGTCATGCCATCCGTAAGATGCTTTTCTGTGACTGGTGAG
TACTCAACCAAGTCATTCTGAGAATAGTGTATGCGGCGACCGAGTTGCTCTTGCCCGGCGTCAATACGGG
ATAATACCGCGCCACATAGCAGAACTTTAAAAGTGCTCATCATTGGAAAACGTTCTTCGGGGCGAAAACT
CTCAAGGATCTTACCGCTGTTGAGATCCAGTTCGATGTAACCCACTCGTGCACCCAACTGATCTTCAGCA
TCTTTTACTTTCACCAGCGTTTCTGGGTGAGCAAAAACAGGAAGGCAAAATGCCGCAAAAAAGGGAATAA
GGGCGACACGGAAATGTTGAATACTCATACTCTTCCTTTTTCAATATTATTGAAGCATTTATCAGGGTTA
TTGTCTCATGAGCGGATACATATTTGAATGTATTTAGAAAAATAAACAAATAGGGGTTCCGCGCACATTT
CCCCGAAAAGTGCCACCTGACGTCGACGGATCGGGAGATCTCCCGATCCCCTATGGTGCACTCTCAGTAC
AATCTGCTCTGATGCCGCATAGTTAAGCCAGTATCTGCTCCCTGCTTGTGTGTTGGAGGTCGCTGAGTAG
TGCGCGAGCAAAATTTAAGCTACAACAAGGCAAGGCTTGACCGACAATTGCATGAAGAATCTGCTTAGGG
TTAGGCGTTTTGCGCTGCTTCGCGATGTACGGGCCAGATATACGCGTT
Features (pLannotate 1.2.2; 21 found; start..end, strand, type, name):
      1..380     +  enhancer       CMV enhancer: human cytomegalovirus immediate early enhancer
    381..584     +  promoter       CMV promoter: human cytomegalovirus (CMV) immediate early promoter
    580..613     +  LTR            5' LTR (truncated) (fragment): truncated 5' long terminal repeat (LTR) from HIV-1
    629..647     +  promoter       T7 promoter: promoter for bacteriophage T7 RNA polymerase
    677..722     -  misc_feature   MCS (fragment): pUC18/19 multiple cloning site
    732..1451    +  CDS            EYFP: enhanced YFP mammalian codon-optimized
   1544..1768    +  polyA_signal   bGH poly(A) signal: bovine growth hormone polyadenylation signal
   1772..1793    +  promoter       SV40 promoter (fragment): SV40 enhancer and early promoter
   1814..2242    +  rep_origin     f1 ori (sequence partly withheld): f1 bacteriophage origin of replication; arrow indicates direction of (+) strand synthesis
   2256..2585    +  promoter       SV40 promoter: SV40 enhancer and early promoter
   2652..3443    +  CDS            neo: KKA2_KLEPN - Also known as kan, nptII. Experimental evidence at protein level: Swiss-Prot protein existence level 1. Resistance to kanamycin, neomycin, paromomycin, ribostamycin, butirosin and gentamicin B. From Klebsiella pneumoniae.
   3467..3625    +  CDS            ble (fragment): BLE_KLEPN - Experimental evidence at protein level: Swiss-Prot protein existence level 1. Binding protein with a strong affinity to the bleomycin family of antibiotics. Binds to CL990; an antimitotic-antibiotic compound. From Klebsiella pneumoniae.
   3620..3741    +  polyA_signal   SV40 poly(A) signal: SV40 polyadenylation signal
   3814..3830    -  protein_bind   lac operator: The lac repressor binds to the lac operator to inhibit transcription in E. coli. This inhibition can be relieved by adding lactose or isopropyl-β-D-thiogalactopyranoside (IPTG). lac repressor encoded by lacI
   3838..3868    -  promoter       lac promoter: promoter for the E. coli lac operon
   3883..3904    -  protein_bind   CAP binding site: CAP binding activates transcription in the presence of cAMP. E. coli catabolite activator protein
   3917..4009    -  CDS            lacI (fragment): lac repressor; lacI; The lac repressor binds to the lac operator to inhibit transcription in E. coli. This inhibition can be relieved by adding lactose or isopropyl-β-D-thiogalactopyranoside (IPTG).
   4192..4780    -  rep_origin     ori: high-copy-number ColE1/pMB1/pBR322/pUC origin of replication
   4951..5811    -  CDS            AmpR: β-lactamase; bla; confers resistance to ampicillin, carbenicillin, and related antibiotics
   5812..5916    -  promoter       AmpR promoter: bla
   5975..6027    -  misc_feature   bom (fragment): basis of mobility region from pBR322
