[The description below was written by a language model from this plasmid's Addgene catalogue record and pLannotate feature annotations shown in this document.]
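Description:
pcDNA3.1 EYFP H148Q/I152L is a mammalian expression plasmid built on the Invitrogen pcDNA3.1 backbone, carrying a mutant enhanced yellow fluorescent protein derived from the Aequorea victoria GFP lineage. The sequenced plasmid is about 6.2 kb. It is propagated in E. coli as a high-copy plasmid through a ColE1/pUC-type origin with ampicillin selection from the β-lactamase gene. An f1 origin is also present, which in principle permits single-stranded DNA production. For mammalian cells, an SV40 enhancer/early promoter drives a neomycin phosphotransferase gene terminated by the SV40 polyadenylation signal, allowing G418 selection of stable transfectants.

The payload is a roughly 700 bp mammalian codon-optimized EYFP coding sequence, taken from Clontech's pEYFP and carrying the H148Q and I152L substitutions. It was cloned between HindIII and EcoRI sites that both remain intact. Transcription is driven by the human cytomegalovirus immediate early enhancer and promoter and terminated by the bovine growth hormone polyadenylation signal. A T7 promoter lies upstream of the insert and could be used for in vitro transcription. No fusion tags or targeting sequences are annotated, so the protein appears to be expressed unfused. Several short annotated fragments (truncated HIV-1 LTR, ble, lacI, bom, lac promoter region) are most likely automated partial matches or backbone remnants rather than functional elements.

The associated publication concerns GFP-based halide indicators with improved chloride and iodide affinities, which indicates that this variant is intended as a genetically encoded halide sensor. A typical use would be transient or stable expression in mammalian cells to follow halide concentration or transport by fluorescence, although the record itself does not specify particular assays.
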