Addgene plasmid #25872: pcDNA3.1 EYFP H148Q/I152L
Depositing lab: Peter Haggie. Depositing organization: University of California, San Francisco (UCSF). Publication: Green fluorescent protein-based halide indicators with improved chloride and iodide affinities. Galietta LJ, Haggie PM, Verkman AS. FEBS Lett. 2001 Jun 22. 499(3):220-4. 10.1016/S0014-5793(01)02561-3 PubMed 11423120.
Backbone
  Vector backbone: pcDNA3.1
  Backbone manufacturer: Invitrogen
  Backbone size w/o insert (bp): 5400
  Vector type: Mammalian Expression
  Selectable markers: Neomycin (select with G418)
Growth in bacteria
  Bacterial resistance: Ampicillin, 100 μg/mL
  Growth temperature: 37°C
  Growth strain: DH5alpha
  Copy number: High Copy
Gene/Insert
  Gene/Insert name: EYFP H148Q/I152L
  Species: A. victoria
  Insert size (bp): 700
  Mutation: EYFP from pEYFP (Clontech) with H148Q and I152L mutations
  Cloning method: Restriction Enzyme; 5′ cloning site HindIII (not destroyed); 3′ cloning site EcoRI (not destroyed)
  Sequencing primers: 5′ CMV-F; 3′ BGHrev
Terms and licenses: Academic/Nonprofit Terms; Industry Terms: Not Available to Industry
How to cite: pcDNA3.1 EYFP H148Q/I152L was a gift from Peter Haggie (Addgene plasmid # 25872 ; http://n2t.net/addgene:25872 ; RRID:Addgene_25872)
