>Addgene plasmid #25872 | pcDNA3.1 EYFP H148Q/I152L | addgene partial sequence | sequence record 31913 | CMV-F
GCTAACTAGAGAACCCACTGCTTACTGGCTTATCGAAATTAATACGACTCACTATAGGGAGACCCAAGCT
GGCTAGCGTTTAAACTTAAGCTTGCATGCCTGCAGGTCGACTCTAGAGGATCCCCGGGTACCGGTCGCCA
CCATGGTGAGCAAGGGCGAGGAGCTGTTCACCGGGGTGGTGCCCATCCTGGTCGAGCTGGACGGCGACGT
AAACGGCCACAAGTTCAGCGTGTCCGGCGAGGGCGAGGGCGATGCCACCTACGGCAAGCTGACCCTGAAG
TTCATCTGCACCACCGGCAAGCTGCCCGTGCCCTGGCCCACCCTCGTGACCACCTTCGGCTACGGCCTGC
AGTGCTTCGCCCGCTACCCCGACCACATGAAGCAGCACGACTTCTTCAAGTCCGCCATGCCCGAAGGCTA
CGTCCAGGAGCGCACCATCTTCTTCAAGGACGACGGCAACTACAAGACCCGCGCCGAGGTGAAGTTCGAG
GGCGACACCCTGGTGAACCGCATCGAGCTGAAGGGCATCGACTTCAAGGAGGACGGCAACATCCTGGGGC
ACAAGCTGGAGTACAACTACAACAGCCAGAACGTCTATCTGATGGCCGACAAGCAGAAGAACGGCATCAA
GGTGAACTTCAAGATCCGCCACAACATCGAGGACGGCAGCGTGCAGCTCGCCGACCACTACCAGCAGAAC
ACCCCCATCGGCGACGGCCCCGTGCTGCTGCCCGACAACCACTACCTGAGCTACCAGTCCGCCCTGAGCA
AAGACCCCAACGAGAAGCGCGATCACATGGTCCTGCTGGAGTTCGTGACCGCCGCCGGGATCACTCTCGG
CATGGACGAGCTGTACAAGTAAAGCGGCCGCGACTCTAGAATTCTGCAGATATCCAGCACAGTGGCGGCC
GCTCGAGTCTAGAGG
